>Addgene plasmid #239050 | pBAD-GreenPy1High | addgene full sequence | sequence record 476345 | Addgene NGS Result
CCGCTCGCCGCAGCCGAACGACCGAGCGCAGCGAGTCAGTGAGCGAGGAAGCGGAAGAGCGCCTGATGCG
GTATTTTCTCCTTACGCATCTGTGCGGTATTTCACACCGCATATGGTGCACTCTCAGTACAATCTGCTCT
GATGCCGCATAGTTAAGCCAGTATACACTCCGCTATCGCTACGTGACTGGGTCATGGCTGCGCCCCGACA
CCCGCCAACACCCGCTGACGCGCCCTGACGGGCTTGTCTGCTCCCGGCATCCGCTTACAGACAAGCTGTG
ACCGTCTCCGGGAGCTGCATGTGTCAGAGGTTTTCACCGTCATCACCGAAACGCGCGAGGCAGCAGATCA
ATTCGCGCGCGAAGGCGAAGCGGCATGCATAATGTGCCTGTCAAATGGACGAAGCAGGGATTCTGCAAAC
CCTATGCTACTCCGTCAAGCCGTCAATTGTCTGATTCGTTACCAATTATGACAACTTGACGGCTACATCA
TTCACTTTTTCTTCACAACCGGCACGGAACTCGCTCGGGCTGGCCCCGGTGCATTTTTTAAATACCCGCG
AGAAATAGAGTTGATCGTCAAAACCAACATTGCGACCGACGGTGGCGATAGGCATCCGGGTGGTGCTCAA
AAGCAGCTTCGCCTGGCTGATACGTTGGTCCTCGCGCCAGCTTAAGACGCTAATCCCTAACTGCTGGCGG
AAAAGATGTGACAGACGCGACGGCGACAAGCAAACATGCTGTGCGACGCTGGCGATATCAAAATTGCTGT
CTGCCAGGTGATCGCTGATGTACTGACAAGCCTCGCGTACCCGATTATCCATCGGTGGATGGAGCGACTC
GTTAATCGCTTCCATGCGCCGCAGTAACAATTGCTCAAGCAGATTTATCGCCAGCAGCTCCGAATAGCGC
CCTTCCCCTTGCCCGGCGTTAATGATTTGCCCAAACAGGTCGCTGAAATGCGGCTGGTGCGCTTCATCCG
GGCGAAAGAACCCCGTATTGGCAAATATTGACGGCCAGTTAAGCCATTCATGCCAGTAGGCGCGCGGACG
AAAGTAAACCCACTGGTGATACCATTCGCGAGCCTCCGGATGACGACCGTAGTGATGAATCTCTCCTGGC
GGGAACAGCAAAATATCACCCGGTCGGCAAACAAATTCTCGTCCCTGATTTTTCACCACCCCCTGACCGC
GAATGGTGAGATTGAGAATATAACCTTTCATTCCCAGCGGTCGGTCGATAAAAAAATCGAGATAACCGTT
GGCCTCAATCGGCGTTAAACCCGCCACCAGATGGGCATTAAACGAGTATCCCGGCAGCAGGGGATCATTT
TGCGCTTCAGCCATACTTTTCATACTCCCGCCATTCAGAGAAGAAACCAATTGTCCATATTGCATCAGAC
ATTGCCGTCACTGCGTCTTTTACTGGCTCTTCTCGCTAACCAAACCGGTAACCCCGCTTATTAAAAGCAT
TCTGTAACAAAGCGGGACCAAAGCCATGACAAAAACGCGTAACAAAAGTGTCTATAATCACGGCAGAAAA
GTCCACATTGATTATTTGCACGGCGTCACACTTTGCTATGCCATAGCATTTTTATCCATAAGATTAGCGG
ATCCTACCTGACGCTTTTTATCGCAACTCTCTACTGTTTCTCCATACCCGTTTTTTGGGCTAACAGGAGG
AATTAACCATGGGGGGTTCTCATCATCATCATCATCATGGTATGGCTAGCATGACTGGTGGACAGCAAAT
GGGTCGGGATCTGTACGACGATGACGATAAGGATCCGAGCTCGAGAATGGTGCAATCTTTTTCCGATCCG
CTGGTAGAACTGCTTCCAGATCACCCGGAATCCCAATATGACTTGCTCGAAGCGCGCCATGCGCTGGAAG
GGATCGCAGCATATTACGCTGCCTTGCGCAGCACAGATGAAGATAAAGAGAGGATCAGAGAGTTGCATCA
TGCGATTGGGCTTGCCCAACAAAGTGGTGATCTCGATGCCGAAAGTAACGCTGTACTTCAGTATCAAACC
GCGGTGACCGAGGCAGCGCACAATGTGGTCCTTTTGCACTTGTTGAGATGTATGGAGCCTATGCTCGCAC
AGAATATCCGACAAAACTTTGAGCTGCTGTACCGTCATAACGTCTATGTCATGGCCGACAAGCAGAGGAA
CGGCATCAAGGCGAACTTCAAGATCCGCCACAACATCGAGGGCGGCGGCGTGCAGCTCGCCTACCACCAC
CAGCAGAACACCCCCATCGGCGACGGCCCCGTGCTGCTGCCCGACAACCACTACCTGTGCACCCAGTCCA
AACTTTCGAAAGACCCCAACGAGAAGCGCGATCACATGGTCCTGCTGGAGTTCGTGACCGCCGCCGGGAT
CACTCTCGGCATGGACGAGCTGTACATGGGCGGTACCGGAGGGAGCATGGTGAGCAAGGGCGAGGAGCTG
TTCACCGGGGTGGTGCCCATCCTGGTCGAGCTGGACGGCGACGTAAACGGCCACAAGTTCAGCGTGTCCG
GCGAGGGTGAGGGCGATGCCACCTACGGCAAGCTGACCCTGAAGTTCATCTGCACCACCGGCAAGCTGCC
CGTGCCCTGGCCCACCCTCGTGACCACCCTGACCTACGGCGTGCAGTGCTTCGGCCGCTACCCCGACCAC
ATGAAGCAGCACGACTTCTTCAAGTCCGCCATGCCCGAAGGCTACATCCAGGAGCGCACCATCTTCTTCG
AGGACGACGGCAACTACAAGACCCGCGCCGAGGTGAAGTTCGAGGGCGACACCCTGGTGAGCCGCATCGA
GCTGAAGGGCATCGACTTCAAGGAGGACGGCAACATCCTGGGGCATAAGCTGGAGTACAACTCGTGGCGA
CGAGAGATGCTGCCGCTCGTGTCTTCCCATCGCACTCGCATATTTGAAGCTATTATGGCAGGAAAACCGG
AGGAAGCCAGGGAAGCGTCCCATAAACACTTGGCCTTTATTGAGGAAATCCTGCTGGACCGGTCAAGGGA
GGAATCACGCCGCGAACGCTCATTGAGACGGCTGGAGCAAAGAAAGAATTGAAAGCTTGGCTGTTTTGGC
GGATGAGAGAAGATTTTCAGCCTGATACAGATTAAATCAGAACGCAGAAGCGGTCTGATAAAACAGAATT
TGCCTGGCGGCAGTAGCGCGGTGGTCCCACCTGACCCCATGCCGAACTCAGAAGTGAAACGCCGTAGCGC
CGATGGTAGTGTGGGGTCTCCCCATGCGAGAGTAGGGAACTGCCAGGCATCAAATAAAACGAAAGGCTCA
GTCGAAAGACTGGGCCTTTCGTTTTATCTGTTGTTTGTCGGTGAACGCTCTCCTGAGTAGGACAAATCCG
CCGGGAGCGGATTTGAACGTTGCGAAGCAACGGCCCGGAGGGTGGCGGGCAGGACGCCCGCCATAAACTG
CCAGGCATCAAATTAAGCAGAAGGCCATCCTGACGGATGGCCTTTTTGCGTTTCTACAAACTCTTTTGTT
TATTTTTCTAAATACATTCAAATATGTATCCGCTCATGAGACAATAACCCTGATAAATGCTTCAATAATA
TTGAAAAAGGAAGAGTATGAGTATTCAACATTTCCGTGTCGCCCTTATTCCCTTTTTTGCGGCATTTTGC
CTTCCTGTTTTTGCTCACCCAGAAACGCTGGTGAAAGTAAAAGATGCTGAAGATCAGTTGGGTGCACGAG
TGGGTTACATCGAACTGGATCTCAACAGCGGTAAGATCCTTGAGAGTTTTCGCCCCGAAGAACGTTTTCC
AATGATGAGCACTTTTAAAGTTCTGCTATGTGGCGCGGTATTATCCCGTGTTGACGCCGGGCAAGAGCAA
CTCGGTCGCCGCATACACTATTCTCAGAATGACTTGGTTGAGTACTCACCAGTCACAGAAAAGCATCTTA
CGGATGGCATGACAGTAAGAGAATTATGCAGTGCTGCCATAACCATGAGTGATAACACTGCGGCCAACTT
ACTTCTGACAACGATCGGAGGACCGAAGGAGCTAACCGCTTTTTTGCACAACATGGGGGATCATGTAACT
CGCCTTGATCGTTGGGAACCGGAGCTGAATGAAGCCATACCAAACGACGAGCGTGACACCACGATGCCTG
TAGCAATGGCAACAACGTTGCGCAAACTATTAACTGGCGAACTACTTACTCTAGCTTCCCGGCAACAATT
AATAGACTGGATGGAGGCGGATAAAGTTGCAGGACCACTTCTGCGCTCGGCCCTTCCGGCTGGCTGGTTT
ATTGCTGATAAATCTGGAGCCGGTGAGCGTGGGTCTCGCGGTATCATTGCAGCACTGGGGCCAGATGGTA
AGCCCTCCCGTATCGTAGTTATCTACACGACGGGGAGTCAGGCAACTATGGATGAACGAAATAGACAGAT
CGCTGAGATAGGTGCCTCACTGATTAAGCATTGGTAACTGTCAGACCAAGTTTACTCATATATACTTTAG
ATTGATTTAAAACTTCATTTTTAATTTAAAAGGATCTAGGTGAAGATCCTTTTTGATAATCTCATGACCA
AAATCCCTTAACGTGAGTTTTCGTTCCACTGAGCGTCAGACCCCGTAGAAAAGATCAAAGGATCTTCTTG
AGATCCTTTTTTTCTGCGCGTAATCTGCTGCTTGCAAACAAAACAACCACCGCTACCAGCGGTGGTTTGT
TTGCCGGATCAAGAGCTACCAACTCTTTTTCCGAAGGTAACTGGCTTCAGCAGAGCGCAGATACCAAATA
CTGTCCTTCTAGTGTAGCCGTAGTTAGGCCACCACTTCAAGAACTCTGTAGCACCGCCTACATACCTCGC
TCTGCTAATCCTGTTACCAGTGGCTGCTGCCAGTGGCGATAAGTCGTGTCTTACCGGGTTGGACTCAAGA
CGATAGTTACCGGATAAGGCGCAGCGGTCGGGCTGAACGGGGGGTTCGTGCACACAGCCCAGCTTGGAGC
GAACGACCTACACCGAACTGAGATACCTACAGCGTGAGCTATGAGAAAGCGCCACGCTTCCCGAAGGGAG
AAAGGCGGACAGGTATCCGGTAAGCGGCAGGGTCGGAACAGGAGAGCGCACGAGGGAGCTTCCAGGGGGA
AACGCCTGGTATCTTTATAGTCCTGTCGGGTTTCGCCACCTCTGACTTGAGCGTCGATTTTTGTGATGCT
CGTCAGGGGGGCGGAGCCTATGGAAAAACGCCAGCAACGCGGCCTTTTTACGGTTCCTGGCCTTTTGCTG
GCCTTTTGCTCACATGTTCTTTCCTGCGTTATCCCCTGATTCTGTGGATAACCGTATTACCGCCTTTGAG
TGAGCTGATA
Features (pLannotate 1.2.2; 15 found; start..end, strand, type, name):
      1..57      +  rep_origin     RSF ori (fragment): Plasmids containing the RSF 1030 origin of replication can be propagated in E. coli cells that contain additional plasmids with compatible origins.
     62..202     -  misc_feature   bom: basis of mobility region from pBR322
    304..344     -  CDS            rop (fragment): Rop protein, which maintains plasmids at low copy number; rop
    466..1344    -  CDS            araC: L-arabinose regulatory protein; araC
   1371..1655    +  promoter       araBAD promoter: araBAD; promoter of the L-arabinose operon of E. coli; the araC regulatory gene is transcribed in the opposite direction (Guzman et al., 1995)
   1701..1721    +  CDS            capTEV™ (fragment): composite tag for in vivo biotinylation, TEV protease cleavage, and 6xHis tagging
   1722..1754    +  CDS            T7 tag (gene 10 leader): leader peptide from bacteriophage T7 gene 10 promotes efficient translation in E. coli
   1758..1781    +  CDS            Xpress™ tag: Xpress™ epitope tag, including an enterokinase recognition and cleavage site
   2139..2861    +  CDS            cEGFP: cEGFP is a basic (constitutively fluorescent) green fluorescent protein published in 2008, derived from Aequorea victoria.
   3152..3267    +  ncRNA          5S rRNA: Accession: RF00001 - 5S ribosomal RNA
   3271..3357    +  terminator     rrnB T1 terminator: Escherichia coli rrnB; transcription terminator T1 from the E. coli rrnB gene
   3449..3476    +  terminator     rrnB T2 terminator: transcription terminator T2 from the E. coli rrnB gene
   3495..3586    +  promoter       AmpR promoter: bla
   3587..4447    +  CDS            AmpR: β-lactamase; bla; confers resistance to ampicillin, carbenicillin, and related antibiotics
   4618..5206    +  rep_origin     ori: high-copy-number ColE1/pMB1/pBR322/pUC origin of replication
