[The description below was written by a language model from this plasmid's Addgene catalogue record and pLannotate feature annotations shown in this document.]
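Description:
pBAD-GreenPy1High is a 5,330-nt bacterial expression plasmid built on the pBAD backbone for arabinose-inducible production of GreenPy1High, a synthetic, high-affinity, genetically encoded green fluorescent biosensor for pyruvate. It is propagated in E. coli from a ColE1/pMB1-type origin, recorded as high copy, and selected with ampicillin through the β-lactamase (AmpR) gene and its own promoter. The backbone also carries the pBR322 bom region. The short rop and RSF ori matches in the annotation are only fragments, most likely remnants or similarity hits rather than functional elements.

Expression is controlled by the araBAD promoter together with the divergently transcribed araC regulator, which represses the promoter in the absence of L-arabinose and activates it when the sugar is present, giving tight, titratable induction. Downstream of the promoter lies an N-terminal leader typical of pBAD/His vectors. It comprises a small fragment annotated against a His-containing composite tag (probably the 6xHis portion), the T7 gene 10 leader that promotes efficient translation, and the Xpress epitope with its enterokinase cleavage site. The 1,263-bp biosensor insert is cloned between XhoI and HindIII sites, both retained. Within it, the annotation recognises an EGFP-derived green fluorescent protein segment flanked by unannotated sequence. That flanking sequence presumably encodes the pyruvate-sensing domain, though the record does not identify the domain or describe the sensor's topology. Transcription ends at the rrnB T1 and T2 terminators, preceded by the associated 5S rRNA segment.

The plasmid is intended for expressing the sensor protein in bacteria. The tagged leader would lend itself to purification and in vitro characterisation of the pyruvate response, although the record does not spell out those uses.
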