Addgene plasmid #239050: pBAD-GreenPy1High
Purpose: Bacterial expression of high affinity green fluorescent pyruvate biosensor GreenPy1High
Depositing lab: Robert Campbell. Depositing organization: The University of Tokyo. Publication: High-performance genetically-encoded green and red fluorescent biosensors for pyruvate. Imai S, Hario S, Suerte C, Yamaguchi I, Sakoi K, Terai T, Takahashi-Yamashiro K, Campbell RE. bioRxiv 2025.04.17.649293 10.1101/2025.04.17.649293.
Backbone
  Vector backbone: pBAD
  Vector type: Bacterial Expression
Growth in bacteria
  Bacterial resistance: Ampicillin, 100 μg/mL
  Growth temperature: 37°C
  Growth strain: DH5alpha
  Copy number: High Copy
Gene/Insert
  Gene/Insert name: GreenPy1High
  Species: Synthetic
  Insert size (bp): 1263
  Cloning method: Restriction Enzyme; 5′ cloning site XhoI (not destroyed); 3′ cloning site HindIII (not destroyed)
Terms and licenses: Academic/Nonprofit Terms; Industry Terms: Not Available to Industry
Depositor comments: Please visit ttps://doi.org/10.1101/2025.04.17.649293 for bioRxiv preprint.
How to cite: pBAD-GreenPy1High was a gift from Robert Campbell (Addgene plasmid # 239050 ; http://n2t.net/addgene:239050 ; RRID:Addgene_239050)
